Addgene plasmid #146411: pRSFDuetG-HsDCP1a_539-582 (MCSII)-WT_G
Purpose: Bacterial Expression of HsDCP1a_539-582
Depositing lab: Elisa Izaurralde. Depositing organization: Max Planck Institute for Developmental Biology. Publication: DCP1 forms asymmetric trimers to assemble into active mRNA decapping complexes in metazoa. Tritschler F, Braun JE, Motz C, Igreja C, Haas G, Truffault V, Izaurralde E, Weichenrieder O. Proc Natl Acad Sci U S A. 2009 Dec 22. 106(51):21591-6. 10.1073/pnas.0909871106 PubMed 19966221.
Backbone
  Vector backbone: Unknown
  Vector type: Bacterial Expression
Growth in bacteria
  Bacterial resistance: Kanamycin, 50 μg/mL
  Growth temperature: 37°C
  Growth strain: DH5alpha
  Copy number: Low Copy
Gene/Insert
  Gene/Insert name: HsDCP1a_539-582
  Species: H. sapiens (human)
  Mutation: one silent mutation T1716G compared to the sequence given by NCBI: AY146651.1.
  Entrez Gene: DCP1A (a.k.a. HSA275986, Nbla00360, SMAD4IP1, SMIF)
  Cloning method: Unknown
Terms and licenses: Academic/Nonprofit Terms; Industry Terms: Not Available to Industry
Depositor comments: Plasmids from this collection were made available to the research community and donated after the lab closed. Please note that the sequence provided by the depositing laboratory may be theoretical/predicted or based on Sanger sequencing results. There may be discrepancies between sequencing results obtained by Addgene and the depositor sequence. If an Addgene verified sequence is not available, please contact before placing your order to request that our lab fully sequence the plasmid.
How to cite: pRSFDuetG-HsDCP1a_539-582 (MCSII)-WT_G was a gift from Elisa Izaurralde (Addgene plasmid # 146411 ; http://n2t.net/addgene:146411 ; RRID:Addgene_146411)
