[The description below was written by a language model from this plasmid's Addgene catalogue record and pLannotate feature annotations shown in this document.]
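Description:
pRSFDuetG-HsDCP1a_539-582 (MCSII)-WT_G is a 4,648-nt bacterial expression plasmid for producing a short C-terminal fragment of human DCP1A, a component of the mRNA decapping complex, in E. coli. The catalogue lists the backbone as unknown, but the name and feature table point to a Duet-type layout. It has two T7 promoter/lac operator units, an RSF 1030 origin that allows co-maintenance with plasmids carrying compatible origins, a kanamycin resistance gene (aph(3')-Ia), and a lacI repressor cassette. The record lists it as low copy.

The first expression unit (T7 promoter spanning the sequence origin, lac operator and T7 gene 10 ribosome binding site) has no annotated coding sequence and appears to be empty. The payload sits downstream of the second T7 promoter/lac operator. A Schistosoma japonicum glutathione S-transferase (GST) open reading frame is immediately followed by the DCP1A fragment, consistent with an N-terminal GST fusion used for solubility and affinity purification. The annotation tool matched the insert to the pig orthologue, but the catalogue gives the species as human, covering residues 539–582 with one silent change (T1716G) relative to the reference sequence. An S-tag fragment lies downstream of the insert ahead of the T7 terminator, but the record does not show whether it is translated in frame with the fusion. The short TcR, SET1 and extra AmpR promoter fragments are probably backbone remnants or incidental matches.

Expression requires a host supplying T7 RNA polymerase and is inducible with IPTG through lac repressor control. The associated publication concerns trimerisation of DCP1 and assembly of active decapping complexes in metazoa, so the plasmid was probably made to produce recombinant protein for structural or biochemical work, possibly by co-expression with partner constructs.
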