Features (pLannotate 1.2.2; 19 found; start..end, strand, type, name):
      3..27      +  protein_bind   lac operator: The lac repressor binds to the lac operator to inhibit transcription in E. coli. This inhibition can be relieved by adding lactose or isopropyl-β-D-thiogalactopyranoside (IPTG). lac repressor encoded by lacI
     42..64      +  RBS            RBS: efficient ribosome binding site from bacteriophage T7 gene 10 (Olins and Rangwala, 1989)
    244..262     +  promoter       T7 promoter: promoter for bacteriophage T7 RNA polymerase
    263..287     +  protein_bind   lac operator: The lac repressor binds to the lac operator to inhibit transcription in E. coli. This inhibition can be relieved by adding lactose or isopropyl-β-D-thiogalactopyranoside (IPTG). lac repressor encoded by lacI
    333..986     +  CDS            GST26_SCHJA: Experimental evidence at protein level: Swiss-Prot protein existence level 1. GST isoenzymes appear to play a central role in the parasite detoxification system. Other functions are also suspected including a role in increasing the solubility of haematin in the parasite gut. From Schistosoma japonicum (Blood fluke).
    987..1163    +  CDS            DCP1A (fragment): DCP1A_PIG - Also known as SMIF. Experimental evidence at protein level: Swiss-Prot protein existence level 1. Necessary for the degradation of mRNAs, both in normal mRNA turnover and in nonsense-mediated mRNA decay. Removes the 7-methyl guanine cap structure from mRNA molecules, yielding a 5'-phosphorylated mRNA fragment and 7m-GDP. Contributes to the transactivation of target genes after stimulation by TGFB1. From Sus scrofa (Pig).
   1185..1226    +  CDS            S-Tag (fragment): affinity and epitope tag derived from pancreatic ribonuclease A
   1256..1273    +  CDS            SET1 (fragment): solubility-enhancement tag derived from T7 phage gene 10B
   1281..1328    +  terminator     T7 terminator: transcription terminator for bacteriophage T7 RNA polymerase
   1492..1549    +  promoter       AmpR promoter (fragment): bla
   1558..2373    -  CDS            KanR: aminoglycoside phosphotransferase; aph(3')-Ia; confers resistance to kanamycin in bacteria or G418 (Geneticin®) in eukaryotes
   2374..2465    -  promoter       AmpR promoter: bla
   2481..3230    -  rep_origin     RSF ori: Plasmids containing the RSF 1030 origin of replication can be propagated in E. coli cells that contain additional plasmids with compatible origins.
   3313..3377    -  CDS            TcR (fragment): tetracycline efflux protein; tet; confers resistance to tetracycline
   3392..3413    -  protein_bind   CAP binding site: CAP binding activates transcription in the presence of cAMP. E. coli catabolite activator protein
   3426..4508    -  CDS            lacI: lac repressor; lacI; The lac repressor binds to the lac operator to inhibit transcription in E. coli. This inhibition can be relieved by adding lactose or isopropyl-β-D-thiogalactopyranoside (IPTG).
   4509..4586    -  promoter       lacI promoter: lacI
   4594..4629    -  CDS            TcR (fragment): tetracycline efflux protein; tet; confers resistance to tetracycline
   4632..2       +  promoter       T7 promoter (across the origin): promoter for bacteriophage T7 RNA polymerase
>Addgene plasmid #146411 | pRSFDuetG-HsDCP1a_539-582 (MCSII)-WT_G | depositor full sequence | sequence record 288856 | Full Sequence
GGGGAATTGTGAGCGGATAACAATTCCCCTGTAGAAATAATTTTGTTTAACTTTAATAAGGAGATATACC
ATGGGCAGCAGCCATCACCATCATCACCACAGCGCGGGTCTGGAAGTTCTGTTCCAGGGGCCCCAGGATC
CGAATTCGAGCTCGGCGCGCCTGCAGGTCGACAAGCTTGCGGCCGCATAATGCTTAAGTCGAACAGAAAG
TAATCGTATTGTACACGGCCGCATAATCGAAATTAATACGACTCACTATAGGGGAATTGTGAGCGGATAA
CAATTCCCCATCTTAGTATATTAGTTAAGTATAAGAAGGAGATATACATAATATGTCCCCTATACTAGGT
TATTGGAAAATTAAGGGCCTTGTGCAACCCACTCGACTTCTTTTGGAATATCTTGAAGAAAAATATGAAG
AGCATTTGTATGAGCGCGATGAAGGTGATAAATGGCGAAACAAAAAGTTTGAATTGGGTTTGGAGTTTCC
CAATCTTCCTTATTATATTGATGGTGATGTTAAATTAACACAGTCTATGGCCATCATACGTTATATAGCT
GACAAGCACAACATGTTGGGTGGTTGTCCAAAAGAGCGTGCAGAGATTTCAATGCTTGAAGGAGCGGTTT
TGGATATTAGATACGGTGTTTCGAGAATTGCATATAGTAAAGACTTTGAAACTCTCAAAGTTGATTTTCT
TAGCAAGCTACCTGAAATGCTGAAAATGTTCGAAGATCGTTTATGTCATAAAACATATTTAAATGGTGAT
CATGTAACCCATCCTGACTTCATGTTGTATGACGCTCTTGATGTTGTTTTATACATGGACCCAATGTGCC
TGGATGCGTTCCCAAAATTAGTTTGTTTTAAAAAACGTATTGAAGCTATCCCACAAATTGATAAGTACTT
GAAATCCAGCAAGTATATAGCATGGCCTTTGCAGGGCTGGCAAGCCACGTTTGGTGGTGGCGACCATCCT
CCAAAATCGGATCTGGAAGTTCTGTTCCAGGGGCCCAGTCAGAGAAAGCCTTCCATTATTCTCAGCAAGT
CTCAGCTCCAGGATACATTAATACATCTAATAAAGAATGATTCCAGCTTCCTCAGTACACTTCATGAAGT
CTACTTGCAGGTGCTGACCAAGAACAAAGACAACCACAACCTATGAGGTACCCTCGAGTCTGGTAAAGAA
ACCGCTGCTGCGAAATTTGAACGCCAGCACATGGACTCGTCTACTAGCGCAGCTTAATTAACCTAGGCTG
CTGCCACCGCTGAGCAATAACTAGCATAACCCCTTGGGGCCTCTAAACGGGTCTTGAGGGGTTTTTTGCT
GAAACCTCAGGCATTTGAGAAGCACACGGTCACACTGCTTCCGGTAGTCAATAAACCGGTAAACCAGCAA
TAGACATAAGCGGCTATTTAACGACCCTGCCCTGAACCGACGACAAGCTGACGACCGGGTCTCCGCAAGT
GGCACTTTTCGGGGAAATGTGCGCGGAACCCCTATTTGTTTATTTTTCTAAATACATTCAAATATGTATC
CGCTCATGAATTAATTCTTAGAAAAACTCATCGAGCATCAAATGAAACTGCAATTTATTCATATCAGGAT
TATCAATACCATATTTTTGAAAAAGCCGTTTCTGTAATGAAGGAGAAAACTCACCGAGGCAGTTCCATAG
GATGGCAAGATCCTGGTATCGGTCTGCGATTCCGACTCGTCCAACATCAATACAACCTATTAATTTCCCC
TCGTCAAAAATAAGGTTATCAAGTGAGAAATCACCATGAGTGACGACTGAATCCGGTGAGAATGGCAAAA
GTTTATGCATTTCTTTCCAGACTTGTTCAACAGGCCAGCCATTACGCTCGTCATCAAAATCACTCGCATC
AACCAAACCGTTATTCATTCGTGATTGCGCCTGAGCGAGACGAAATACGCGGTCGCTGTTAAAAGGACAA
TTACAAACAGGAATCGAATGCAACCGGCGCAGGAACACTGCCAGCGCATCAACAATATTTTCACCTGAAT
CAGGATATTCTTCTAATACCTGGAATGCTGTTTTCCCGGGGATCGCAGTGGTGAGTAACCATGCATCATC
AGGAGTACGGATAAAATGCTTGATGGTCGGAAGAGGCATAAATTCCGTCAGCCAGTTTAGTCTGACCATC
TCATCTGTAACATCATTGGCAACGCTACCTTTGCCATGTTTCAGAAACAACTCTGGCGCATCGGGCTTCC
CATACAATCGATAGATTGTCGCACCTGATTGCCCGACATTATCGCGAGCCCATTTATACCCATATAAATC
AGCATCCATGTTGGAATTTAATCGCGGCCTAGAGCAAGACGTTTCCCGTTGAATATGGCTCATACTCTTC
CTTTTTCAATATTATTGAAGCATTTATCAGGGTTATTGTCTCATGAGCGGATACATATTTGAATGTATTT
AGAAAAATAAACAAATAGGCATGCAGCGCTCTTCCGCTTCCTCGCTCACTGACTCGCTACGCTCGGTCGT
TCGACTGCGGCGAGCGGTGTCAGCTCACTCAAAAGCGGTAATACGGTTATCCACAGAATCAGGGGATAAA
GCCGGAAAGAACATGTGAGCAAAAAGCAAAGCACCGGAAGAAGCCAACGCCGCAGGCGTTTTTCCATAGG
CTCCGCCCCCCTGACGAGCATCACAAAAATCGACGCTCAAGCCAGAGGTGGCGAAACCCGACAGGACTAT
AAAGATACCAGGCGTTTCCCCCTGGAAGCTCCCTCGTGCGCTCTCCTGTTCCGACCCTGCCGCTTACCGG
ATACCTGTCCGCCTTTCTCCCTTCGGGAAGCGTGGCGCTTTCTCATAGCTCACGCTGTTGGTATCTCAGT
TCGGTGTAGGTCGTTCGCTCCAAGCTGGGCTGTGTGCACGAACCCCCCGTTCAGCCCGACCGCTGCGCCT
TATCCGGTAACTATCGTCTTGAGTCCAACCCGGTAAGACACGACTTATCGCCACTGGCAGCAGCCATTGG
TAACTGATTTAGAGGACTTTGTCTTGAAGTTATGCACCTGTTAAGGCTAAACTGAAAGAACAGATTTTGG
TGAGTGCGGTCCTCCAACCCACTTACCTTGGTTCAAAGAGTTGGTAGCTCAGCGAACCTTGAGAAAACCA
CCGTTGGTAGCGGTGGTTTTTCTTTATTTATGAGATGATGAATCAATCGGTCTATCAAGTCAACGAACAG
CTATTCCGTTACTCTAGATTTCAGTGCAATTTATCTCTTCAAATGTAGCACCTGAAGTCAGCCCCATACG
ATATAAGTTGTAATTCTCATGTTAGTCATGCCCCGCGCCCACCGGAAGGAGCTGACTGGGTTGAAGGCTC
TCAAGGGCATCGGTCGAGATCCCGGTGCCTAATGAGTGAGCTAACTTACATTAATTGCGTTGCGCTCACT
GCCCGCTTTCCAGTCGGGAAACCTGTCGTGCCAGCTGCATTAATGAATCGGCCAACGCGCGGGGAGAGGC
GGTTTGCGTATTGGGCGCCAGGGTGGTTTTTCTTTTCACCAGTGAGACGGGCAACAGCTGATTGCCCTTC
ACCGCCTGGCCCTGAGAGAGTTGCAGCAAGCGGTCCACGCTGGTTTGCCCCAGCAGGCGAAAATCCTGTT
TGATGGTGGTTAACGGCGGGATATAACATGAGCTGTCTTCGGTATCGTCGTATCCCACTACCGAGATGTC
CGCACCAACGCGCAGCCCGGACTCGGTAATGGCGCGCATTGCGCCCAGCGCCATCTGATCGTTGGCAACC
AGCATCGCAGTGGGAACGATGCCCTCATTCAGCATTTGCATGGTTTGTTGAAAACCGGACATGGCACTCC
AGTCGCCTTCCCGTTCCGCTATCGGCTGAATTTGATTGCGAGTGAGATATTTATGCCAGCCAGCCAGACG
CAGACGCGCCGAGACAGAACTTAATGGGCCCGCTAACAGCGCGATTTGCTGGTGACCCAATGCGACCAGA
TGCTCCACGCCCAGTCGCGTACCGTCTTCATGGGAGAAAATAATACTGTTGATGGGTGTCTGGTCAGAGA
CATCAAGAAATAACGCCGGAACATTAGTGCAGGCAGCTTCCACAGCAATGGCATCCTGGTCATCCAGCGG
ATAGTTAATGATCAGCCCACTGACGCGTTGCGCGAGAAGATTGTGCACCGCCGCTTTACAGGCTTCGACG
CCGCTTCGTTCTACCATCGACACCACCACGCTGGCACCCAGTTGATCGGCGCGAGATTTAATCGCCGCGA
CAATTTGCGACGGCGCGTGCAGGGCCAGACTGGAGGTGGCAACGCCAATCAGCAACGACTGTTTGCCCGC
CAGTTGTTGTGCCACGCGGTTGGGAATGTAATTCAGCTCCGCCATCGCCGCTTCCACTTTTTCCCGCGTT
TTCGCAGAAACGTGGCTGGCCTGGTTCACCACGCGGGAAACGGTCTGATAAGAGACACCGGCATACTCTG
CGACATCGTATAACGTTACTGGTTTCACATTCACCACCCTGAATTGACTCTCTTCCGGGCGCTATCATGC
CATACCGCGAAAGGTTTTGCGCCATTCGATGGTGTCCGGGATCTCGACGCTCTCCCTTATGCGACTCCTG
CATTAGGAAATTAATACGACTCACTATA
